Addgene plasmid #184374: pAT15544_nABE-SuperFi-Cas9
Purpose: Mammalian expression of SuperFi-Cas9 ABE7 base editor
Depositing lab: Ervin Welker. Depositing organization: HUN-REN Biological Research Centre Szeged (HUN-REN Szegedi Biológiai Kutatóközpont). Publication: SuperFi-Cas9 exhibits remarkable fidelity but severely reduced activity yet works effectively with ABE8e. Kulcsar PI, Talas A, Ligeti Z, Krausz SL, Welker E. Nat Commun. 2022 Nov 11;13(1):6858. doi: 10.1038/s41467-022-34527-8. PubMed 36369279.
Backbone
  Vector backbone: pUC19
  Vector type: Mammalian Expression, CRISPR
Growth in bacteria
  Bacterial resistance: Ampicillin, 100 μg/mL
  Growth temperature: 37°C
  Growth strain: DH5alpha
  Copy number: High Copy
Gene/Insert
  Gene/Insert name: nABE-SuperFi-Cas9 (alt name: SuperFi-Cas9(D10A) fused with tadA adenine deaminase)
  Species: S. pyogenes
  Mutation: D10A, Y1010D, Y1013D, Y1016D, V1018D, R1019D, Q1027D, K1031D
  Promoter: EF-1α core promoter
  Tag / fusion protein: SV40 NLS (N terminal on insert); nucleoplasmin NLS (C terminal on insert); FLAG (N terminal on insert)
  Cloning method: Gibson Cloning
  Sequencing primers: 5′ AAAACAGGAAGGCAAAATGC
Terms and licenses: Academic/Nonprofit Terms; Industry Terms: Not Available to Industry
Depositor comments: Please visit https://www.biorxiv.org/content/10.1101/2022.05.27.493683v1.full for bioRxiv preprint.
How to cite: pAT15544_nABE-SuperFi-Cas9 was a gift from Ervin Welker (Addgene plasmid # 184374 ; http://n2t.net/addgene:184374 ; RRID:Addgene_184374)
