[The description below was written by a language model from this plasmid's Addgene catalogue record and pLannotate feature annotations shown in this document.]
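Description:
pAT15544_nABE-SuperFi-Cas9 is a pUC19-based mammalian expression plasmid of about 7.8 kb that encodes an adenine base editor built on the high-fidelity SuperFi-Cas9 variant of Streptococcus pyogenes Cas9. It is propagated in E. coli as a high-copy plasmid through its ColE1/pUC-type origin of replication. Selection is with ampicillin, through a β-lactamase gene driven by its own bla promoter.

The single mammalian expression cassette is driven by the compact human EF-1α core promoter and terminated by the bovine growth hormone polyadenylation signal. The open reading frame begins with two tandem copies of the E. coli tRNA adenosine deaminase tadA, the arrangement typical of ABE7-generation editors, followed by the Cas9 coding sequence. The Cas9 portion carries D10A, which inactivates the RuvC domain so that the enzyme acts as a nickase rather than making double-strand breaks. It also carries the seven SuperFi substitutions to aspartate (Y1010D, Y1013D, Y1016D, V1018D, R1019D, Q1027D, K1031D). According to the catalogue entry, the fusion has an N-terminal FLAG tag and SV40 NLS and a C-terminal nucleoplasmin NLS for detection and nuclear import, although these short elements were not picked up in the automated feature annotation.

No guide RNA cassette or mammalian selection marker is annotated, so a targeting sgRNA would presumably need to be supplied from a separate construct. The plasmid is intended for expressing the SuperFi-Cas9 ABE7 editor in mammalian cells to carry out A•T to G•C conversion. It comes from work evaluating the fidelity and activity of SuperFi-Cas9 as a nuclease and in base-editor formats.
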