Features (pLannotate 1.2.2; 8 found; start..end, strand, type, name):
    387..1247    -  CDS            AmpR: β-lactamase; bla; confers resistance to ampicillin, carbenicillin, and related antibiotics
   1248..1352    -  promoter       AmpR promoter: bla
   1435..1646    +  promoter       EF-1α core promoter: core promoter for human elongation factor EF-1α
   1750..2226    +  CDS            tadA: TADA_ECOLI - Also known as yfhC. Experimental evidence at protein level: Swiss-Prot protein existence level 1. Catalyzes the deamination of adenosine to inosine at the wobble position 34 of tRNA(Arg2). Essential for cell viability. From Escherichia coli (strain K12).
   2347..2838    +  CDS            tadA: TADA_ECOLI - Also known as yfhC. Experimental evidence at protein level: Swiss-Prot protein existence level 1. Catalyzes the deamination of adenosine to inosine at the wobble position 34 of tRNA(Arg2). Essential for cell viability. From Escherichia coli (strain K12).
   2938..7038    +  CDS            Cas9: Cas9 (Csn1) endonuclease from the Streptococcus pyogenes Type II CRISPR/Cas system generates RNA-guided double strand breaks in DNA
   7120..7231    +  polyA_signal   bGH poly(A) signal: bovine growth hormone polyadenylation signal
   7392..216     -  rep_origin     ori (across the origin): high-copy-number ColE1/pMB1/pBR322/pUC origin of replication
>Addgene plasmid #184374 | pAT15544_nABE-SuperFi-Cas9 | addgene full sequence | sequence record 362135 | Addgene NGS Result
AGAGCGAGGTATGTAGGCGGTGCTACAGAGTTCTTGAAGTGGTGGCCTAACTACGGCTACACTAGAAGAA
CAGTATTTGGTATCTGCGCTCTGCTGAAGCCAGTTACCTTCGGAAAAAGAGTTGGTAGCTCTTGATCCGG
CAAACAAACCACCGCTGGTAGCGGTGGTTTTTTTGTTTGCAAGCAGCAGATTACGCGCAGAAAAAAAGGA
TCTCAAGAAGATCCTTTGATCTTTTCTACGGGGTCTGACGCTCAGTGGAACGAAAACTCACGTTAAGGGA
TTTTGGTCATGAGATTATCAAAAAGGATCTTCACCTAGATCCTTTTAAATTAAAAATGAAGTTTTAAATC
AATCTAAAGTATATATGAGTAAACTTGGTCTGACAGTTACCAATGCTTAATCAGTGAGGCACCTATCTCA
GCGATCTGTCTATTTCGTTCATCCATAGTTGCCTGACTCCCCGTCGTGTAGATAACTACGATACGGGAGG
GCTTACCATCTGGCCCCAGTGCTGCAATGATACCGCGAGACCCACGCTCACCGGCTCCAGATTTATCAGC
AATAAACCAGCCAGCCGGAAGGGCCGAGCGCAGAAGTGGTCCTGCAACTTTATCCGCCTCCATCCAGTCT
ATTAATTGTTGCCGGGAAGCTAGAGTAAGTAGTTCGCCAGTTAATAGTTTGCGCAACGTTGTTGCCATTG
CTACAGGCATCGTGGTGTCACGCTCGTCGTTTGGTATGGCTTCATTCAGCTCCGGTTCCCAACGATCAAG
GCGAGTTACATGATCCCCCATGTTGTGCAAAAAAGCGGTTAGCTCCTTCGGTCCTCCGATCGTTGTCAGA
AGTAAGTTGGCCGCAGTGTTATCACTCATGGTTATGGCAGCACTGCATAATTCTCTTACTGTCATGCCAT
CCGTAAGATGCTTTTCTGTGACTGGTGAGTACTCAACCAAGTCATTCTGAGAATAGTGTATGCGGCGACC
GAGTTGCTCTTGCCCGGCGTCAATACGGGATAATACCGCGCCACATAGCAGAACTTTAAAAGTGCTCATC
ATTGGAAAACGTTCTTCGGGGCGAAAACTCTCAAGGATCTTACCGCTGTTGAGATCCAGTTCGATGTAAC
CCACTCGTGCACCCAACTGATCTTCAGCATCTTTTACTTTCACCAGCGTTTCTGGGTGAGCAAAAACAGG
AAGGCAAAATGCCGCAAAAAAGGGAATAAGGGCGACACGGAAATGTTGAATACTCATACTCTTCCTTTTT
CAATATTATTGAAGCATTTATCAGGGTTATTGTCTCATGAGCGGATACATATTTGAATGTATTTAGAAAA
ATAAACAAATAGGGGTTCCGCGCACATTTCCCCGAAAAGTGCCACCTGACGTCCAGCAGAGATCCACTTT
GGCGCCGGCTCGAGTGGCTCCGGTGCCCGTCAGTGGGCAGAGCGCACATCGCCCACAGTCCCCGAGAAGT
TGGGGGGAGGGGTCGGCAATTGAACCGGTGCCTAGAGAAGGTGGCGCGGGGTAAACTGGGAAAGTGATGT
CGTGTACTGGCTCCGCCTTTTTCCCGAGGGTGGGGGAGAACCGTATATAAGTGCAGTAGTCGCCGTGAAC
GTTCTTTTTCGCAACGGGTTTGCCGCCAGAACACAGGTGTCGTGACGCGGGATCCGCCACCATGGATTAC
AAAGACGATGACGATAAGATGGCCCCAAAGAAGAAGCGGAAGGTCGGTATCCACGGAGTCCCAGCAGCCA
GTGAGGTCGAATTTAGTCATGAGTATTGGATGAGACACGCCCTGACCCTTGCAAAACGCGCCTGGGATGA
AAGGGAAGTCCCTGTGGGGGCCGTCCTTGTCCATAATAATCGAGTGATTGGAGAGGGCTGGAATCGCCCT
ATTGGAAGGCACGACCCCACTGCACACGCAGAGATTATGGCTCTCCGACAGGGTGGACTGGTAATGCAGA
ATTACCGGCTGATCGACGCCACCCTCTATGTCACTCTTGAACCCTGTGTAATGTGCGCTGGCGCCATGAT
CCACAGCAGAATAGGAAGAGTCGTCTTCGGCGCTAGAGATGCTAAAACTGGAGCTGCAGGGAGTTTGATG
GATGTACTCCACCACCCCGGGATGAATCATCGGGTGGAGATAACCGAAGGAATCCTGGCTGATGAATGCG
CTGCTCTGTTGAGCGATTTCTTTAGGATGAGGAGGCAGGAGATTAAGGCACAAAAGAAAGCTCAGAGCTC
TACTGACAGTGGGGGGAGTTCCGGTGGATCTAGTGGTAGCGAGACACCCGGGACTTCCGAAAGTGCTACC
CCAGAATCATCCGGGGGGAGTTCAGGCGGAAGTTCTGAAGTAGAGTTCTCTCACGAGTATTGGATGCGCC
ACGCACTGACACTGGCTAAGCGGGCAAGGGACGAACGAGAAGTCCCAGTCGGGGCTGTCCTCGTCTTGAA
TAATAGAGTTATTGGGGAGGGGTGGAACCGAGCTATTGGACTGCATGACCCAACTGCACACGCTGAAATT
ATGGCCTTGAGACAGGGCGGTCTCGTAATGCAGAATTATAGATTGATAGATGCTACTTTGTATGTGACTT
TCGAGCCATGCGTCATGTGTGCCGGGGCAATGATCCACAGCAGAATTGGAAGGGTTGTATTCGGCGTCCG
AAACGCTAAGACCGGGGCTGCCGGGTCTCTCATGGACGTCCTTCACTATCCTGGTATGAATCACCGAGTG
GAAATTACCGAAGGAATCCTCGCTGACGAATGCGCAGCCCTCCTCTGTTATTTCTTTCGGATGCCAAGAC
AGGTCTTTAATGCTCAGAAGAAAGCTCAGTCCTCCACTGACTCAGGTGGCTCCAGCGGTGGAAGCTCAGG
ATCTGAGACCCCAGGAACATCTGAGTCAGCCACTCCTGAATCCTCAGGTGGTAGCTCTGGGGGGTCTGAC
AAGAAGTACAGCATCGGCCTGGCCATCGGCACCAACTCTGTGGGCTGGGCCGTGATCACCGACGAGTACA
AGGTGCCCAGCAAGAAATTCAAGGTGCTGGGCAACACCGACCGGCACAGCATCAAGAAGAACCTGATCGG
AGCCCTGCTGTTCGACAGCGGCGAAACAGCCGAGGCCACCCGGCTGAAGAGAACCGCCAGAAGAAGATAC
ACCAGACGGAAGAACCGGATCTGCTATCTGCAAGAGATCTTCAGCAACGAGATGGCCAAGGTGGACGACA
GCTTCTTCCACAGACTGGAAGAGTCCTTCCTGGTGGAAGAGGATAAGAAGCACGAGCGGCACCCCATCTT
CGGCAACATCGTGGACGAGGTGGCCTACCACGAGAAGTACCCCACCATCTACCACCTGAGAAAGAAACTG
GTGGACAGCACCGACAAGGCCGACCTGCGGCTGATCTATCTGGCCCTGGCCCACATGATCAAGTTCCGGG
GCCACTTCCTGATCGAGGGCGACCTGAACCCCGACAACAGCGACGTGGACAAGCTGTTCATCCAGCTGGT
GCAGACCTACAACCAGCTGTTCGAGGAAAACCCCATCAACGCCAGCGGCGTGGACGCCAAGGCCATCCTG
TCTGCCAGACTGAGCAAGAGCAGACGGCTGGAAAATCTGATCGCCCAGCTGCCCGGCGAGAAGAAGAATG
GCCTGTTCGGCAACCTGATTGCCCTGAGCCTGGGCCTGACCCCCAACTTCAAGAGCAACTTCGACCTGGC
CGAGGATGCCAAACTGCAGCTGAGCAAGGACACCTACGACGACGACCTGGACAACCTGCTGGCCCAGATC
GGCGACCAGTACGCCGACCTGTTTCTGGCCGCCAAGAACCTGTCCGACGCCATCCTGCTGAGCGACATCC
TGAGAGTGAACACCGAGATCACCAAGGCCCCCCTGAGCGCCTCTATGATCAAGAGATACGACGAGCACCA
CCAGGACCTGACCCTGCTGAAAGCTCTCGTGCGGCAGCAGCTGCCTGAGAAGTACAAAGAGATTTTCTTC
GACCAGAGCAAGAACGGCTACGCCGGCTACATTGACGGCGGAGCCAGCCAGGAAGAGTTCTACAAGTTCA
TCAAGCCCATCCTGGAAAAGATGGACGGCACCGAGGAACTGCTCGTGAAGCTGAACAGAGAGGACCTGCT
GCGGAAGCAGCGGACCTTCGACAACGGCAGCATCCCCCACCAGATCCACCTGGGAGAGCTGCACGCCATT
CTGCGGCGGCAGGAAGATTTTTACCCATTCCTGAAGGACAACCGGGAAAAGATCGAGAAGATCCTGACCT
TCCGCATCCCCTACTACGTGGGCCCTCTGGCCAGGGGAAACAGCAGATTCGCCTGGATGACCAGAAAGAG
CGAGGAAACCATCACCCCCTGGAACTTCGAGGAAGTGGTGGACAAGGGCGCTTCCGCCCAGAGCTTCATC
GAGCGGATGACCAACTTCGATAAGAACCTGCCCAACGAGAAGGTGCTGCCCAAGCACAGCCTGCTGTACG
AGTACTTCACCGTGTATAACGAGCTGACCAAAGTGAAATACGTGACCGAGGGAATGAGAAAGCCCGCCTT
CCTGAGCGGCGAGCAGAAAAAGGCCATCGTGGACCTGCTGTTCAAGACCAACCGGAAAGTGACCGTGAAG
CAGCTGAAAGAGGACTACTTCAAGAAAATCGAGTGCTTCGACTCCGTGGAAATCTCCGGCGTGGAAGATC
GGTTCAACGCCTCCCTGGGCACATACCACGATCTGCTGAAAATTATCAAGGACAAGGACTTCCTGGACAA
TGAGGAAAACGAGGACATTCTGGAAGATATCGTGCTGACCCTGACACTGTTTGAGGACAGAGAGATGATC
GAGGAACGGCTGAAAACCTATGCCCACCTGTTCGACGACAAAGTGATGAAGCAGCTGAAGCGGCGGAGAT
ACACCGGCTGGGGCAGGCTGAGCCGGAAGCTGATCAACGGCATCCGGGACAAGCAGTCCGGCAAGACAAT
CCTGGATTTCCTGAAGTCCGACGGCTTCGCCAACAGAAACTTCATGCAGCTGATCCACGACGACAGCCTG
ACCTTTAAAGAGGACATCCAGAAAGCCCAGGTGTCCGGCCAGGGCGATAGCCTGCACGAGCACATTGCCA
ATCTGGCCGGCAGCCCCGCCATTAAGAAGGGCATCCTGCAGACAGTGAAGGTGGTGGACGAGCTCGTGAA
AGTGATGGGCCGGCACAAGCCCGAGAACATCGTGATCGAAATGGCCAGAGAGAACCAGACCACCCAGAAG
GGACAGAAGAACAGCCGCGAGAGAATGAAGCGGATCGAAGAGGGCATCAAAGAGCTGGGCAGCCAGATCC
TGAAAGAACACCCCGTGGAAAACACCCAGCTGCAGAACGAGAAGCTGTACCTGTACTACCTGCAGAATGG
GCGGGATATGTACGTGGACCAGGAACTGGACATCAACCGGCTGTCCGACTACGATGTGGACCATATCGTG
CCTCAGAGCTTTCTGAAGGACGACTCCATCGACAACAAGGTGCTGACCAGAAGCGACAAGAACCGGGGCA
AGAGCGACAACGTGCCCTCCGAAGAGGTCGTGAAGAAGATGAAGAACTACTGGCGGCAGCTGCTGAACGC
CAAGCTGATTACCCAGAGAAAGTTCGACAATCTGACCAAGGCCGAGAGAGGCGGCCTGAGCGAACTGGAT
AAGGCCGGCTTCATCAAGAGACAGCTGGTGGAAACCCGGCAGATCACAAAGCACGTGGCACAGATCCTGG
ACTCCCGGATGAACACTAAGTACGACGAGAATGACAAGCTGATCCGGGAAGTGAAAGTGATCACCCTGAA
GTCCAAGCTGGTGTCCGATTTCCGGAAGGATTTCCAGTTTTACAAAGTGCGCGAGATCAACAACTACCAC
CACGCCCACGACGCCTACCTGAACGCCGTCGTGGGAACCGCCCTGATCAAAAAGTACCCTAAGCTGGAAA
GCGAGTTCGTGGACGGCGACGACAAGGTGGACGACGACGACAAGATGATCGCCAAGAGCGAAGACGAAAT
CGGCGACGCTACCGCCAAGTACTTCTTCTACAGCAACATCATGAACTTTTTCAAGACCGAGATTACCCTG
GCCAACGGCGAGATCCGGAAGCGGCCTCTGATCGAGACAAACGGCGAAACCGGGGAGATCGTGTGGGATA
AGGGCCGGGATTTTGCCACCGTGCGGAAAGTGCTGAGCATGCCCCAAGTGAATATCGTGAAAAAGACCGA
GGTGCAGACAGGCGGCTTCAGCAAAGAGTCTATCCTGCCCAAGAGGAACAGCGATAAGCTGATCGCCAGA
AAGAAGGACTGGGACCCTAAGAAGTACGGCGGCTTCGACAGCCCCACCGTGGCCTATTCTGTGCTGGTGG
TGGCCAAAGTGGAAAAGGGCAAGTCCAAGAAACTGAAGAGTGTGAAAGAGCTGCTGGGGATCACCATCAT
GGAAAGAAGCAGCTTCGAGAAGAATCCCATCGACTTTCTGGAAGCCAAGGGCTACAAAGAAGTGAAAAAG
GACCTGATCATCAAGCTGCCTAAGTACTCCCTGTTCGAGCTGGAAAACGGCCGGAAGAGAATGCTGGCCT
CTGCCGGCGAACTGCAGAAGGGAAACGAACTGGCCCTGCCCTCCAAATATGTGAACTTCCTGTACCTGGC
CAGCCACTATGAGAAGCTGAAGGGCTCCCCCGAGGATAATGAGCAGAAACAGCTGTTTGTGGAACAGCAC
AAGCACTACCTGGACGAGATCATCGAGCAGATCAGCGAGTTCTCCAAGAGAGTGATCCTGGCCGACGCTA
ATCTGGACAAAGTGCTGTCCGCCTACAACAAGCACCGGGATAAGCCCATCAGAGAGCAGGCCGAGAATAT
CATCCACCTGTTTACCCTGACCAATCTGGGAGCCCCTGCCGCCTTCAAGTACTTTGACACCACCATCGAC
CGGAAGAGGTACACCAGCACCAAAGAGGTGCTGGACGCCACCCTGATCCACCAGAGCATCACCGGCCTGT
ACGAGACACGGATCGACCTGTCTCAGCTGGGAGGCGACAAGCGTCCTGCTGCTACTAAGAAAGCTGGTCA
AGCTAAGAAAAAGAAATGACATGTCCTAGAGCTCGCTGATCAGCCTCGACTGTGCCTTCTAGTTGCCAGC
CATCTGTTGTTTGCCCCTCCCCCGTGCCTTCCTTGACCCTGGAAGGTGCCACTCCCACTGTCCTTTCCTA
ATAAAATGAGGAAATTGCATCGCATTGTCTGAGTAGGTGTCATTCTATTCTGGGGGGTGGGGTGGGGCAG
GACAGCAAGGGGGAGGATTGGGAAGAGAATAGCAGGCATGCTGGGGAGCGGCCGCTGAGCAAAAGGCCAG
CAAAAGGCCAGGAACCGTAAAAAGGCCGCGTTGCTGGCGTTTTTCCATAGGCTCCGCCCCCCTGACGAGC
ATCACAAAAATCGACGCTCAAGTCAGAGGTGGCGAAACCCGACAGGACTATAAAGATACCAGGCGTTTCC
CCCTGGAAGCTCCCTCGTGCGCTCTCCTGTTCCGACCCTGCCGCTTACCGGATACCTGTCCGCCTTTCTC
CCTTCGGGAAGCGTGGCGCTTTCTCATAGCTCACGCTGTAGGTATCTCAGTTCGGTGTAGGTCGTTCGCT
CCAAGCTGGGCTGTGTGCACGAACCCCCCGTTCAGCCCGACCGCTGCGCCTTATCCGGTAACTATCGTCT
TGAGTCCAACCCGGTAAGACACGACTTATCGCCACTGGCAGCAGCCACTGGTAACAGGATTAGC
